Addgene plasmid #173895: pMT85_PS-mEos3.2_GentaR
Purpose: Transposon allowing the expression of the fluorescent protein mEos3.2 in multiple mycoplasma species, under the control of the Spiralin promoter
Depositing lab: Yonathan Arfi. Depositing organization: INRAE Centre de Recherche de Bordeaux. Publication: Imaging Minimal Bacteria at the Nanoscale: a Reliable and Versatile Process to Perform Single-Molecule Localization Microscopy in Mycoplasmas. Rideau F, Villa A, Belzanne P, Verdier E, Hosy E, Arfi Y. Microbiol Spectr. 2022 Jun 29;10(3):e0064522. doi: 10.1128/spectrum.00645-22. Epub 2022 May 31. PubMed 35638916.
Backbone
  Vector backbone: pMT85-2res
  Total vector size (bp): 6090
  Vector type: Bacterial Expression
Growth in bacteria
  Bacterial resistance: Gentamicin, 10 μg/mL
  Growth temperature: 37°C
  Growth strain: DH5alpha
  Copy number: Unknown
Gene/Insert
  Gene/Insert name: mEos3.2
  Species: Lobophyllia hemprichii
  Insert size (bp): 680
  Promoter: Spiralin
  Cloning method: Unknown
  Sequencing primers: 5′ GATAAAGTCCGTATAATTGTG
Terms and licenses: Academic/Nonprofit Terms; Industry Terms: Not Available to Industry
How to cite: pMT85_PS-mEos3.2_GentaR was a gift from Yonathan Arfi (Addgene plasmid # 173895 ; http://n2t.net/addgene:173895 ; RRID:Addgene_173895)
