[The description below was written by a language model from this plasmid's Addgene catalogue record and pLannotate feature annotations shown in this document.]
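Description:
pMT85_PS-mEos3.2_GentaR is a transposon-delivery plasmid built on the pMT85-2res backbone and designed to express the fluorescent protein mEos3.2 in multiple mycoplasma species. It is maintained in E. coli through a high-copy ColE1/pUC-type origin and selected with gentamicin. Resistance comes from the bifunctional aacA-aphD aminoglycoside acetyltransferase/phosphotransferase gene, which also acts on tobramycin and kanamycin. The name suggests this marker also selects transformants in mycoplasmas, though the record does not say so explicitly. The annotation also identifies a transposase gene homologous to an Enterococcus faecalis insertion-element transposase. This fits a mini-transposon design in which the plasmid supplies the enzyme that moves the cargo into the host chromosome. The transposon ends and the "res" sites implied by the backbone name are not annotated, so the exact boundaries of the mobilised segment cannot be read from the feature table.

The payload is the mEos3.2 coding sequence, a monomeric, rapidly maturing green-to-red photoconvertible protein derived from Lobophyllia hemprichii. According to the catalogue it is driven by the Spiralin promoter. That promoter is not annotated as such, but a short fragment of Spiroplasma citri origin lies upstream of the reporter, consistent with a spiroplasma-derived regulatory region. Remnants of a cloning vector (partial lac promoter/operator, lacZα, lacI and multiple cloning site fragments) are also present and appear to be vestigial. The sequenced record is somewhat longer (6,353 nt) than the catalogued size of 6,090 bp. The associated publication points to use in single-molecule localization microscopy, that is, super-resolution imaging of mycoplasma cells.
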