Features (pLannotate 1.2.2; 11 found; start..end, strand, type, name):
     48..125     +  CDS            YTSF_SPICI (fragment): Protein predicted: Swiss-Prot protein existence level 4. From Spiroplasma citri.
    374..1051    +  CDS            mEos3.2: mEos3.2 is a photoconvertible green/yellow fluorescent protein published in 2012, derived from Lobophyllia hemprichii. It is reported to be a rapidly-maturing monomer with moderate acid sensitivity.
   1325..1343    +  protein_bind   CAP binding site (fragment): CAP binding activates transcription in the presence of cAMP. E. coli catabolite activator protein
   1358..1385    +  promoter       lac UV5 promoter (fragment): E. coli lac promoter with an "up" mutation
   1396..1412    +  protein_bind   lac operator: The lac repressor binds to the lac operator to inhibit transcription in E. coli. This inhibition can be relieved by adding lactose or isopropyl-β-D-thiogalactopyranoside (IPTG). lac repressor encoded by lacI
   1500..1659    +  CDS            lacZα (fragment): LacZα fragment of β-galactosidase; lacZ fragment
   2433..3869    +  CDS            aacA-aphD (sequence partly withheld): AACA_ENTFA - Experimental evidence at protein level: Swiss-Prot protein existence level 1. Involved in resistance to gentamicin, tobramycin, and kanamycin. Tobramycin and kanamycin resistance is due to the ACC activity, specified by N-terminal region. The C-terminal region is a kinase that phosphorylates several 4,6-disubstituted aminoglycosides. From Enterococcus faecalis (strain ATCC 700802 / V583).
   3964..4552    +  rep_origin     ori: high-copy-number ColE1/pMB1/pBR322/pUC origin of replication
   4735..4787    +  CDS            lacI (fragment): lac repressor; lacI; The lac repressor binds to the lac operator to inhibit transcription in E. coli. This inhibition can be relieved by adding lactose or isopropyl-β-D-thiogalactopyranoside (IPTG).
   5060..6229    +  CDS            TRA6_ENTFA: Protein inferred from homology: Swiss-Prot protein existence level 3. Required for the transposition of the insertion element. From Enterococcus faecalis (strain ATCC 700802 / V583).
   6311..6328    +  misc_feature   MCS (fragment): pBluescript multiple cloning site
>Addgene plasmid #173895 | pMT85_PS-mEos3.2_GentaR | addgene full sequence | sequence record 345063 | Addgene NGS Result
TATAATTGTGTAAAAACCCATAGCTTTGGACACACACTAGTTCTGCAGAATTAAAAGTTAGTGAACAAGA
AAACAGTGAAGCACCAGTTTCTGAACCAAAAGAAGACGAAAAAACAAAAAAAGATTAAGCAATTTATTTG
GAAAATCTTTTTTTGTTTTTTTAAGAAATATTTATTGTTTTTTTTAAAAAATTATTGTACAGTTGCTACT
ATAAGGGAAAGAAAAAAAGAAAGATATAAATTGTATAAAGTAGGGTTAGAAGCAATTAATAATTATTATT
AATGTTATTTTTCTCTTATATATTCAATGTAATTTTAATTACATTTGCTTTTAATAAAAACACTACTTAA
TAGAGAAAGGAAATATAAGATCTATGTCAGCTATTAAACCAGATATGAAAATTAAATTAAGAATGGAAGG
AAATGTAAATGGACATCATTTTGTAATAGATGGAGATGGTACTGGTAAACCATTTGAAGGTAAACAATCA
ATGGATTTAGAAGTTAAAGAAGGTGGTCCATTACCATTTGCTTTTGATATTTTAACTACTGCTTTTCATT
ATGGTAATAGAGTTTTTGCTAAATATCCAGATAATATTCAAGATTATTTTAAACAATCATTTCCAAAAGG
TTATTCATGAGAAAGATCATTAACTTTTGAAGATGGTGGTATTTGTAATGCTAGAAATGATATTACTATG
GAAGGTGATACTTTTTATAATAAAGTTAGATTTTATGGTACTAATTTTCCAGCTAATGGTCCAGTTATGC
AAAAAAAAACTTTAAAATGAGAACCATCAACTGAAAAAATGTATGTTAGAGATGGTGTTTTAACTGGTGA
TATTGAAATGGCTTTATTATTAGAAGGTAATGCTCATTATAGATGTGATTTTAGAACTACTTATAAAGCT
AAAGAAAAAGGTGTTAAATTACCAGGTGCTCATTTTGTTGATCATTGTATTGAAATTTTATCACATGATA
AAGATTATAATAAAGTTAAATTATATGAACATGCTGTTGCTCATTCAGGTTTACCAGATAATGCTAGAAG
ATAGCTTAAGAAATTAAAGTTGGTTCATTCAAAGTTACAATTCGTTTAAAAAGTGAATAATTAATTATTA
ATTAATTTATTAAAAAACAACCAAAAGGTTGTTTTTTATTTTTTAAATCTAGTGGATCTCATAAAAATGT
ATCCTAAATCAAATATCGGACAAGCAGTGTCTGATATAACAAAAAATCGATTTAATAGACACATTAACAG
CACTGTTTTTATGTGTGCGATAATTTATAATATTTCGGACGGTTGCGGATCCACCCGCAATTACTGTGAG
TTAGCTCACTCATTAGGCACCCCAGGCTTTACACTTTATACTTCCGGCTCGTATATTGTGTGGAATTGTG
AGCGGATAACAATTTCACACAGGAAACAGCTATGACCTTGATTACGGAATTCACGGCCGGGGGGGCCACC
CCACCAATTGACGCGGCCGCAACTCTAGAGGATTCATCGGCCGTCGTTTTACAACGTCGTGACTGGGAAA
ACCCTGGCGTTACCCAACTTAATCGCCTTGCAGCACATCCCCCTTTCGCCAGCTGGCGTAATAGCGAAGA
GGCCCGCACCGATCGCCCTTCCCAACAGTTGCGCAGCCTGAATGGCGAATGGCGCTTTGCCTGGTTTCCG
GCACCAGAAGCGGTGCCGGAAAGCTGGCTGGAGTGCGATCTTCCTGAGGCCGATACTGTCGTCGTCCCCT
CAAACTGGCAGATGCACGGTTACGATGCGCCCATCTACACCAACGTGACCTATCCCATTACGGTCAGTCC
GCCGTTTGTTCCCACGGAGAATCCGACGGGTTGTTACTCGCTCACATTTAATGTTGATGAAAGCTGGCTA
CAGGAAGGCCAGACGCGAATTATTTTTGATGGCTAGAAGCTTTAGGATGAATGGATTTATTCTTCAAGAA
AATACATCAATTTTGATAAGTAGAAATGGTAAAAACATTGTATAGCATTTTACACAGGAGTCTGGACTTG
ACTGAGTTTATGGAAGAAGTTTTAATTGATGATAATATGGTTTTTGATATTGATAATTTAAAAGGATTTC
TTAATGATACCAGTTCATTTGGGTTTATAGCTAAAGAAAATAATAAAATTATAGGATTTGCATATTGCTA
TACACTTTTAAGACCTGATGGAAAAACAATGTTTTATTTACACTCAATAGGAATGTTACCTAACTATCAA
GACAAAGGTTATGGTTCAAAATTATTATCTTTTATTAAGGAATATTCTAAAGAGATTGGTTGTTCTGAAA
TGTTTTTAATAACTGATAAAGGTAATCCTAGAGCTTGCCATGTATATGAAAAATTAGGTGGTAAAAATGA
TTATAAAGATGAAATAGTATATGTATATGATTATGAAAAAGGTGATAAATAAATGAATATAGTTGAAAAT
GAAATATGTATAAGAACTTTAATAGATGATGATTTTCCTTTGATGTTAAAATGGTTAACTGATGAAAGAG
TATTAGAATTTTATGGTGGTAGAGATAAAAAATATACATTAGAATCATTAAAAAAACATTATACAGAGCC
TTGGGAAGATGAAGTTTTTAGAGTAATTATTGAATATAACAATGTTCCTATTGGATATGGACAAATATAT
AAAATGTATGATGAGTTATATACTGATTATCATTATCCAAAAACTGATGAGATAGTCTATGGTATGGATC
AATTTATAGGAGAGCCAAATTATTGGAGTAAAGGAATTGGTACAAGATATATTAAATTGATTTTTGAATT
TTTGAAAAAAGAAAGAAATGCTAATGCAGTTATTTTAGACCCTCATAAAAATAATCCAAGAGCAATAAGG
GCATACCAAAAATCTGGTTTTAGAATTATTGAAGATTTGCCAGAACATGAATTACACGAGGGCAAAAAAG
AAGATTGTTATTTAATGGAATATAGATATGATGATAATGCCACAAATGTTAAGGCAATGAAATATTTAAT
TGAGCATTACTTTGATAATTTCAAAGTAGATAGTATTGAAATAATCGGTAGTGGTTATGATAGTGTGGCA
TATTTAGTTAATAATGAATACATTTTTAAAACAAAATTTAGTACTAATAAGAAAAAAGGTTATGCAAAAG
AAAAAGCAATATATAATTTTTTAAATACAAATTTAGAAACTAATGTAAAAATTCCTAATATTGAATATTC
GTATATTAGTGATGAATTATCTATACTAGGTTATAAAGAAATTAAAGGAACTTTTTTAACACCAGAAATT
TATTCTACTATGTCAGAAGAAGAACAAAATTTGTTAAAACGAGATATTGCCAGTTTTTTAAGACAAATGC
ACGGTTTAGATTAT
[432 nt withheld, positions 3375-3806]
AATATTAAACAGGAATTTATCGAAAATGGTAGAAAAGAAATTTATAAAAGGACTTATAAAGATTAATAAA
GATCTACGAAGGCATGACCAAAATCCCTTAACGTGAGTTTTCGTTCCACTGAGCGTCAGACCCCGTAGAA
AAGATCAAAGGATCTTCTTGAGATCCTTTTTTTCTGCGCGTAATCTGCTGCTTGCAAACAAAAAAACCAC
CGCTACCAGCGGTGGTTTGTTTGCCGGATCAAGAGCTACCAACTCTTTTTCCGAAGGTAACTGGCTTCAG
CAGAGCGCAGATACCAAATACTGTTCTTCTAGTGTAGCCGTAGTTAGGCCACCACTTCAAGAACTCTGTA
GCACCGCCTACATACCTCGCTCTGCTAATCCTGTTACCAGTGGCTGCTGCCAGTGGCGATAAGTCGTGTC
TTACCGGGTTGGACTCAAGACGATAGTTACCGGATAAGGCGCAGCGGTCGGGCTGAACGGGGGGTTCGTG
CACACAGCCCAGCTTGGAGCGAACGACCTACACCGAACTGAGATACCTACAGCGTGAGCTATGAGAAAGC
GCCACGCTTCCCGAAGGGAGAAAGGCGGACAGGTATCCGGTAAGCGGCAGGGTCGGAACAGGAGAGCGCA
CGAGGGAGCTTCCAGGGGGAAACGCCTGGTATCTTTATAGTCCTGTCGGGTTTCGCCACCTCTGACTTGA
GCGTCGATTTTTGTGATGCTCGTCAGGGGGGCGGAGCCTATGGAAAAACGCCAGCAACGCGGCCTTTTTA
CGGTTCCTGGCCTTTTGCTGGCCTTTTGCTCACATGTTCTTTCCTGCGTTATCCCCTGATTCTGTGGATA
ACCGTATTACCGCCTTTGAGTGAGCTGATACCGCTCGCCGCAGCCGAACGACCGAGCGCAGCGAGTCAGT
GAGCGAGGAAGCGGAAGAGCGCCCAATACGCAAACCGCCTCTCCCCGCGCGTTGGCCGATTCATTAATGC
ACGCTAGCGGATCTCATAAAAATGTATCCTAAATCAAATATCGGACAAGCAGTGTCTGTTATAACAAAAA
ATCGATTTAATAGACACATTAACAGCACTGTTTTTATGTGTGCGATAATTTATAATATTTCGGACGGTTG
CGGTACCCTTTTACACAATTATACGGACTTTATCCTGCAGGGGCCCAATTGTGTAAAAGTAAAAAGGCCA
TATAACAGTCCTTTTACGGTACAATGTTTTTAACGACAAAAACATACCCAGGAGGACTTTTACATGACCC
AAGTACATTTTACACTGAAAAGCGAAGAGATTCAAAGCATTATTGAATATTCTGTAAAGGATGACGTTTC
TAAAAATATTTTAACAACGGTATTTAATCAACTAATGGAAAATCAACGAACAGAATATATTCAAGCAAAA
GAATATGAACGAACAGAAAACCGACAAAGTCAACGAAATGGCTATTATGAGCGCAGCTTTACGACACGTG
TAGGCACGCTAGAATTAAAAGTACCCAGAACACGTGATGGCCATTTTTCACCCACAGTGTTTGAACGTTA
TCAACGAAACGAAAAAGCCCTCATGGCTTCAATGTTGGAAATGTATGTATCAGGCGTTTCAACTCGTAAA
GTATCAAAAATTGTGGAAGAACTTTGTGGTAAATCCGTCTCTAAGTCCTTCGTTTCTAGCTTAACAGAAC
AGCTAGAACCTATGGTTAACGAGTGACAGAATCGTTTATTATCAGAAAAAAATTATCCTTACTTAATGAC
CGATGTACTCTATATAAAAGTACGAGAAGAAAATCGAGTACTCTCAAAAAGCTGTCATATAGCGATTGGA
ATAACCAAAGATGGCGACCGTGAAATTATCGGCTTCATGATTCAAAGTGGCGAAAGCGAAGAGACCTGGA
CAACATTTTTTGAATACCTAAAAGAACGCGGTTTACAAGGTACGGAACTCGTTATTTCTGATGCGCACAA
AGGATTAGTCTCTGCCATTAGAAAATCCTTCACCAACGTAAGTTGGCAAAAATGCCAAGTTCACTTCCTA
AGAAATATCTTTACCACCATTCCTAAAAAAAATTCAAAATCTTTCAGAGAAGCTGTTAAAGGAATTTTTA
AGTTCACAGATATTAACTTAGCGCGTGAGGCTAAAAATCGATTGATTCATGATTATATCGATCAACCAAA
ATATTCAAAAGCTTGCGCATCATTGGATGATGGATTCGAAGACGCCTTTCAATATACCGTACAAGGAAAT
TCCCACAATCGACTAAAGAGTACCAATCTAATTGAACGACTGAATCAAGAAGTACGCAGAAGAGAAAAGA
TTATTCGCATCTTCCCCAATCAAACATCAGCCAATCGCTTAATTGGAGCCGTTCTTATGGACCTACATGA
TGAATGGATTTATTCTTCAAGAAAATACATCAATTTTGATAAGTAGAAATGGTAAAAACATTGTATAGCA
TTTTACACAGGAGTCTGGACTTGACTCACTTCCTTTATTATTTTTCATTTTTTTGACCTCGAGGGGGGGC
CCACCATACAGCTGACGATAAAGTCCG
